Addgene plasmid #139747: pLX-N-CTCF-mAID-Halo-donor
Purpose: Mouse N-terminal CTCF CRISPR knock-in donor vector with miniAID degron and HaloTag
Depositing lab: Robert Tjian. Depositing organization: University of California, Berkeley. Publication: 3D ATAC-PALM: super-resolution imaging of the accessible genome. Xie L, Dong P, Chen X, Hsieh TS, Banala S, De Marzio M, English BP, Qi Y, Jung SK, Kieffer-Kwon KR, Legant WR, Hansen AS, Schulmann A, Casellas R, Zhang B, Betzig E, Lavis LD, Chang HY, Tjian R, Liu Z. Nat Methods. 2020 Apr;17(4):430-436. doi: 10.1038/s41592-020-0775-2. Epub 2020 Mar 16. PubMed 32203384.
Backbone
  Vector backbone: pUC19
  Vector type: CRISPR
Growth in bacteria
  Bacterial resistance: Ampicillin, 100 μg/mL
  Growth temperature: 37°C
  Growth strain: DH5alpha
  Copy number: High Copy
Gene/Insert
  Gene/Insert name: CTCF CRISPR knock-in
  Species: M. musculus (mouse)
  Entrez Gene: Ctcf
  Tag / fusion protein: mAID-HaloTag (N terminal on insert)
  Cloning method: Gibson Cloning
  Sequencing primers: 5′ gtaaaacgacggccagt
Terms and licenses: Academic/Nonprofit Terms; Industry Terms: Not Available to Industry
How to cite: pLX-N-CTCF-mAID-Halo-donor was a gift from Robert Tjian (Addgene plasmid # 139747 ; http://n2t.net/addgene:139747 ; RRID:Addgene_139747)
