[The description below was written by a language model from this plasmid's Addgene catalogue record and the feature table of its GenBank file.]
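Description:
pLX-N-CTCF-mAID-Halo-donor is a 4,869 bp homology-directed repair donor plasmid built by Gibson assembly in the pUC19 backbone. It is designed for CRISPR-mediated knock-in at the N-terminus of the mouse Ctcf gene. It is propagated in E. coli as a high-copy plasmid through the ColE1/pUC origin and is selected with ampicillin via the bla (AmpR) gene and its promoter. Remnants of the pUC19 lacZ region (lac promoter, lac operator, CAP binding site and M13 primer sites) flank the insert and serve mainly as sequencing landmarks. The plasmid carries no mammalian promoter or mammalian selection marker among its annotated features. This fits a donor whose tag cassette is meant to be expressed from the endogenous Ctcf locus after integration.

The annotated payload lies between the M13 forward and reverse sites. It consists of a FLAG epitope, the HaloTag coding sequence (a modified dehalogenase that covalently binds chloroalkane ligands, allowing labelling with bright synthetic dyes) and a TEV protease cleavage site. The catalogue entry describes the tag as mAID-HaloTag, but the miniAID degron is not annotated in the feature table. The Ctcf homology arms are also unannotated. Both presumably sit in the unlabelled stretches on either side of the tag cassette, although the record does not give their positions or lengths. The guide RNA and Cas9 needed for targeting are not encoded here and would have to be supplied separately.

Once integrated, the cassette would produce endogenous CTCF fused at its N-terminus to an auxin-inducible degron and HaloTag. This fusion allows rapid auxin-triggered depletion of the protein in cells expressing the appropriate TIR1 adaptor, as well as fluorescent imaging. The associated publication concerns super-resolution imaging of the accessible genome.
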