LOCUS       Exported 4869 bp ds-DNA circular SYN 12-MAY-2021
DEFINITION  Mouse N-terminal CTCF CRISPR knock-in donor vector with miniAID
            degron and HaloTag.
ACCESSION   .
VERSION     .
KEYWORDS    pLX-N-CTCF-mAID-Halo-donor
SOURCE      synthetic DNA construct
  ORGANISM  synthetic DNA construct
REFERENCE   1 (bases 1 to 4869)
  AUTHORS   Xie L, Dong P, Chen X, Hsieh TS, Banala S, De Marzio M, English BP,
            Qi Y, Jung SK, Kieffer-Kwon KR, Legant WR, Hansen AS, Schulmann A,
            Casellas R, Zhang B, Betzig E, Lavis LD, Chang HY, Tjian R, Liu Z
  TITLE     3D ATAC-PALM: super-resolution imaging of the accessible genome.
  JOURNAL   Nat Methods. 2020 Apr;17(4):430-436. doi: 10.1038/s41592-020-0775-2.
            Epub 2020 Mar 16.
  PUBMED    32203384
REFERENCE   2 (bases 1 to 4869)
  AUTHORS   .
  TITLE     Direct Submission
  JOURNAL   Exported May 12, 2021 from SnapGene Server 1.1.58
            http://www.snapgene.com
FEATURES             Location/Qualifiers
     source          1..4869
                     /organism="synthetic DNA construct"
                     /mol_type="other DNA"
     primer_bind     complement(29..51)
                     /label=pGEX 3'
                     /note="pGEX vectors, reverse primer"
     primer_bind     151..170
                     /label=pRS-marker
                     /note="pRS vectors, use to sequence yeast selectable
                     marker"
     primer_bind     364..386
                     /label=M13/pUC Forward
                     /note="In lacZ gene"
     primer_bind     378..395
                     /label=M13 Forward
                     /note="In lacZ gene. Also called M13-F20 or M13 (-21)
                     Forward"
     primer_bind     379..395
                     /label=M13 fwd
                     /note="common sequencing primer, one of multiple similar
                     variants"
     CDS             915..938
                     /codon_start=1
                     /product="FLAG(R) epitope tag, followed by an enterokinase
                     cleavage site"
                     /label=FLAG
                     /translation="DYKDDDDK"
     CDS             948..1838
                     /codon_start=1
                     /product="modified bacterial dehalogenase that forms
                     covalent bonds with chloroalkane derivatives"
                     /label=HaloTag(R)
                     /translation="MAEIGTGFPFDPHYVEVLGERMHYVDVGPRDGTPVLFLHGNPTSS
                     YVWRNIIPHVAPTHRCIAPDLIGMGKSDKPDLGYFFDDHVRFMDAFIEALGLEEVVLVI
                     HDWGSALGFHWAKRNPERVKGIAFMEFIRPIPTWDEWPEFARETFQAFRTTDVGRKLII
                     DQNVFIEGTLPMGVVRPLTEVEMDHYREPFLNPVDREPLWRFPNELPIAGEPANIVALV
                     EEYMDWLHQSPVPKLLFWGTPGVLIPPAEAARLAKSLPNCKAVDIGPGLNLLQEDNPDL
                     IGSEIARWLSTLEISG"
     CDS             1851..1871
                     /codon_start=1
                     /product="tobacco etch virus (TEV) protease recognition and
                     cleavage site"
                     /label=TEV site
                     /translation="EDLYFQS"
     primer_bind     complement(2648..2664)
                     /label=M13 rev
                     /note="common sequencing primer, one of multiple similar
                     variants"
     primer_bind     complement(2648..2664)
                     /label=M13 Reverse
                     /note="In lacZ gene. Also called M13-rev"
     primer_bind     complement(2661..2683)
                     /label=M13/pUC Reverse
                     /note="In lacZ gene"
     protein_bind    2672..2688
                     /label=lac operator
                     /bound_moiety="lac repressor encoded by lacI"
                     /note="The lac repressor binds to the lac operator to
                     inhibit transcription in E. coli. This inhibition can be
                     relieved by adding lactose or
                     isopropyl-beta-D-thiogalactopyranoside (IPTG)."
     promoter        complement(2696..2726)
                     /label=lac promoter
                     /note="promoter for the E. coli lac operon"
     protein_bind    2741..2762
                     /label=CAP binding site
                     /bound_moiety="E. coli catabolite activator protein"
                     /note="CAP binding activates transcription in the presence
                     of cAMP."
     primer_bind     complement(2879..2896)
                     /label=L4440
                     /note="L4440 vector, forward primer"
     rep_origin      complement(3050..3638)
                     /direction=LEFT
                     /label=ori
                     /note="high-copy-number ColE1/pMB1/pBR322/pUC origin of
                     replication"
     primer_bind     complement(3130..3149)
                     /label=pBR322ori-F
                     /note="pBR322 origin, forward primer"
     CDS             complement(3809..4669)
                     /codon_start=1
                     /gene="bla"
                     /product="beta-lactamase"
                     /label=AmpR
                     /note="confers resistance to ampicillin, carbenicillin, and
                     related antibiotics"
                     /translation="MSIQHFRVALIPFFAAFCLPVFAHPETLVKVKDAEDQLGARVGYI
                     ELDLNSGKILESFRPEERFPMMSTFKVLLCGAVLSRIDAGQEQLGRRIHYSQNDLVEYS
                     PVTEKHLTDGMTVRELCSAAITMSDNTAANLLLTTIGGPKELTAFLHNMGDHVTRLDRW
                     EPELNEAIPNDERDTTMPVAMATTLRKLLTGELLTLASRQQLIDWMEADKVAGPLLRSA
                     LPAGWFIADKSGAGERGSRGIIAALGPDGKPSRIVVIYTTGSQATMDERNRQIAEIGAS
                     LIKHW"
     primer_bind     4432..4451
                     /label=Amp-R
                     /note="Ampicillin resistance gene, reverse primer"
     promoter        complement(4670..4774)
                     /gene="bla"
                     /label=AmpR promoter
     primer_bind     4842..4860
                     /label=pBRforEco
                     /note="pBR322 vectors, upsteam of EcoRI site, forward
                     primer"
ORIGIN
        1 tcgcgcgttt cggtgatgac ggtgaaaacc tctgacacat gcagctcccg gagacggtca
       61 cagcttgtct gtaagcggat gccgggagca gacaagcccg tcagggcgcg tcagcgggtg
      121 ttggcgggtg tcggggctgg cttaactatg cggcatcaga gcagattgta ctgagagtgc
      181 accatatgcg gtgtgaaata ccgcacagat gcgtaaggag aaaataccgc atcaggcgcc
      241 attcgccatt caggctgcgc aactgttggg aagggcgatc ggtgcgggcc tcttcgctat
      301 tacgccagct ggcgaaaggg ggatgtgctg caaggcgatt aagttgggta acgccagggt
      361 tttcccagtc acgacgttgt aaaacgacgg ccagtgaatt caaaccaaaa ttaacattgt
      421 agtgtttctc ttagactgaa cttctgcagt atatttaaca cctgctgtca ccagttttct
      481 gttaattttg agtataatct agagtcttga tcagtttcag atttttttgt tttgattggc
      541 aagatttata atataggtgg tgaatttttt tttcttccat caaagaggaa gatatctatt
      601 aaataaccat tgatggatgc ctaattcatt cactaaggtg ggttttttgg ggggtcagga
      661 ggttgagttt taggggtttg gcttggtttt tggttcttag agatagggtt tctctgtgca
      721 ggccaggctg gcctcaaact cagaaatctg cctgcctgtg ggttctaagt gctgggatta
      781 aaggtgtgtg caccactacc acctgccact caaatgattt tagtttaaaa tgtgtgcttt
      841 gatttgagca aaccacatca taaataacat ctgtgttctc cttaataaag gaaggggaga
      901 tggaaactag aatggattac aaggatgacg atgacaagct aggctccatg gcagaaatcg
      961 gtactggctt tccattcgac ccccattatg tggaagtcct gggcgagcgc atgcactacg
     1021 tcgatgttgg tccgcgcgat ggcacccctg tgctgttcct gcacggtaac ccgacctcct
     1081 cctacgtgtg gcgcaacatc atcccgcatg ttgcaccgac ccatcgctgc attgctccag
     1141 acctgatcgg tatgggcaaa tccgacaaac cagacctggg ttatttcttc gacgaccacg
     1201 tccgcttcat ggatgccttc atcgaagccc tgggtctgga agaggtcgtc ctggtcattc
     1261 acgactgggg ctccgctctg ggtttccact gggccaagcg caatccagag cgcgtcaaag
     1321 gtattgcatt tatggagttc atccgcccta tcccgacctg ggacgaatgg ccagaatttg
     1381 cccgcgagac cttccaggcc ttccgcacca ccgacgtcgg ccgcaagctg atcatcgatc
     1441 agaacgtttt tatcgagggt acgctgccga tgggtgtcgt ccgcccgctg actgaagtcg
     1501 agatggacca ttaccgcgag ccgttcctga atcctgttga ccgcgagcca ctgtggcgct
     1561 tcccaaacga gctgccaatc gccggtgagc cagcgaacat cgtcgcgctg gtcgaagaat
     1621 acatggactg gctgcaccag tcccctgtcc cgaagctgct gttctggggc accccaggcg
     1681 ttctgatccc accggccgaa gccgctcgcc tggccaaaag cctgcctaac tgcaaggctg
     1741 tggacatcgg cccgggtctg aatctgctgc aagaagacaa cccggacctg atcggcagcg
     1801 agatcgcgcg ctggctgtcg acgctcgaga tttccggcga gccaaccact gaggatctgt
     1861 actttcagag cgataactcc ggccgtacgg ggggagcagg aggcgtcgac ggtatcgatc
     1921 ctaaagatcc agccaaacct ccggccaagg cacaagttgt gggatggcca ccggtgagat
     1981 cataccggaa gaacgtgatg gtttcctgcc aaaaatcaag cggtggcccg gaggcggcgg
     2041 cgttcgtgaa gaagcttgat ggtggaggtt ccggtgaagc tgtcgaggct atcgttgaag
     2101 agtctgaaac tttcattaaa ggaaaagaaa gaaagacata tcagcgcaga agagagggag
     2161 gacaggaaga agatgcttgc cacctgcccc agaaccagac agatgggggt gaggtggtcc
     2221 aggatgtcaa cagcagtgta cagatggtaa tgatggaaca gctggatcct acccttctcc
     2281 agatgaagac tgaagtcatg gagggtacag tggctccgga agcagaggct gcagtggacg
     2341 atacccagat cataaccttg caggttgtaa atatggagga acagcccatt aacataggag
     2401 agcttcagct tgtccaagta cctgttcctg tgacggtacc tgttgctact acttcagtag
     2461 aagaacttca gggggcttat gagaatgaag tgtctaaaga gggccttgca gaaagtgaac
     2521 cgatgatatg tcacacctta cctttgcctg aaggatttca ggtggtgaaa gtgggggcca
     2581 atggagaagt ggaagatccc gggcccgtcg actgcagagg cctgcatgca agcttggcgt
     2641 aatcatggtc atagctgttt cctgtgtgaa attgttatcc gctcacaatt ccacacaaca
     2701 tacgagccgg aagcataaag tgtaaagcct ggggtgccta atgagtgagc taactcacat
     2761 taattgcgtt gcgctcactg cccgctttcc agtcgggaaa cctgtcgtgc cagctgcatt
     2821 aatgaatcgg ccaacgcgcg gggagaggcg gtttgcgtat tgggcgctct tccgcttcct
     2881 cgctcactga ctcgctgcgc tcggtcgttc ggctgcggcg agcggtatca gctcactcaa
     2941 aggcggtaat acggttatcc acagaatcag gggataacgc aggaaagaac atgtgagcaa
     3001 aaggccagca aaaggccagg aaccgtaaaa aggccgcgtt gctggcgttt ttccataggc
     3061 tccgcccccc tgacgagcat cacaaaaatc gacgctcaag tcagaggtgg cgaaacccga
     3121 caggactata aagataccag gcgtttcccc ctggaagctc cctcgtgcgc tctcctgttc
     3181 cgaccctgcc gcttaccgga tacctgtccg cctttctccc ttcgggaagc gtggcgcttt
     3241 ctcatagctc acgctgtagg tatctcagtt cggtgtaggt cgttcgctcc aagctgggct
     3301 gtgtgcacga accccccgtt cagcccgacc gctgcgcctt atccggtaac tatcgtcttg
     3361 agtccaaccc ggtaagacac gacttatcgc cactggcagc agccactggt aacaggatta
     3421 gcagagcgag gtatgtaggc ggtgctacag agttcttgaa gtggtggcct aactacggct
     3481 acactagaag aacagtattt ggtatctgcg ctctgctgaa gccagttacc ttcggaaaaa
     3541 gagttggtag ctcttgatcc ggcaaacaaa ccaccgctgg tagcggtggt ttttttgttt
     3601 gcaagcagca gattacgcgc agaaaaaaag gatctcaaga agatcctttg atcttttcta
     3661 cggggtctga cgctcagtgg aacgaaaact cacgttaagg gattttggtc atgagattat
     3721 caaaaaggat cttcacctag atccttttaa attaaaaatg aagttttaaa tcaatctaaa
     3781 gtatatatga gtaaacttgg tctgacagtt accaatgctt aatcagtgag gcacctatct
     3841 cagcgatctg tctatttcgt tcatccatag ttgcctgact ccccgtcgtg tagataacta
     3901 cgatacggga gggcttacca tctggcccca gtgctgcaat gataccgcga gacccacgct
     3961 caccggctcc agatttatca gcaataaacc agccagccgg aagggccgag cgcagaagtg
     4021 gtcctgcaac tttatccgcc tccatccagt ctattaattg ttgccgggaa gctagagtaa
     4081 gtagttcgcc agttaatagt ttgcgcaacg ttgttgccat tgctacaggc atcgtggtgt
     4141 cacgctcgtc gtttggtatg gcttcattca gctccggttc ccaacgatca aggcgagtta
     4201 catgatcccc catgttgtgc aaaaaagcgg ttagctcctt cggtcctccg atcgttgtca
     4261 gaagtaagtt ggccgcagtg ttatcactca tggttatggc agcactgcat aattctctta
     4321 ctgtcatgcc atccgtaaga tgcttttctg tgactggtga gtactcaacc aagtcattct
     4381 gagaatagtg tatgcggcga ccgagttgct cttgcccggc gtcaatacgg gataataccg
     4441 cgccacatag cagaacttta aaagtgctca tcattggaaa acgttcttcg gggcgaaaac
     4501 tctcaaggat cttaccgctg ttgagatcca gttcgatgta acccactcgt gcacccaact
     4561 gatcttcagc atcttttact ttcaccagcg tttctgggtg agcaaaaaca ggaaggcaaa
     4621 atgccgcaaa aaagggaata agggcgacac ggaaatgttg aatactcata ctcttccttt
     4681 ttcaatatta ttgaagcatt tatcagggtt attgtctcat gagcggatac atatttgaat
     4741 gtatttagaa aaataaacaa ataggggttc cgcgcacatt tccccgaaaa gtgccacctg
     4801 acgtctaaga aaccattatt atcatgacat taacctataa aaataggcgt atcacgaggc
     4861 cctttcgtc
//
